Addgene plasmid #81070: rAAV2-retro helper
Purpose: retrograde AAV helper vector, carrying rep and modified capsid gene
Depositing lab: Alla Karpova & David Schaffer. Depositing organization: HHMI, Janelia Research Campus. Publication: A Designer AAV Variant Permits Efficient Retrograde Access to Projection Neurons. Tervo DG, Hwang BY, Viswanathan S, Gaj T, Lavzin M, Ritola KD, Lindo S, Michael S, Kuleshova E, Ojala D, Huang CC, Gerfen CR, Schiller J, Dudman JT, Hantman AW, Looger LL, Schaffer DV, Karpova AY. Neuron. 2016 Oct 6. pii: S0896-6273(16)30580-3. doi: 10.1016/j.neuron.2016.09.021. PubMed 27720486.
Backbone
  Vector backbone: AAV helper vector
  Vector type: AAV, Unspecified ; helper vector
Growth in bacteria
  Bacterial resistance: Ampicillin, 100 μg/mL
  Growth temperature: 30°C
  Growth strain: NEB Stable
  Growth instructions: Stbl3 or Stbl2 are recommended by depositing lab. This plasmid may be prone to recombination. Please process the stab immediately by streaking on a bacterial plate and testing individual colonies for accuracy. Prepare DNA from a freshly plated colony.
  Copy number: Unknown
Gene/Insert 1
  Gene/Insert name: rep
  Species: adeno-associated virus
  Insert size (bp): 1865
  Mutation: Pro2Ala, possibly Asp613Gly
Gene/Insert 2
  Gene/Insert name: rAAV2-retro cap
  Species: adeno-associated virus
  Insert size (bp): 2237
  Mutation: changes made to AAV2 cap: N382D, V708I, insertion of LADQDYTKTA between N587 and R588
Terms and licenses: Academic/Nonprofit Terms; Industry Terms: Not Available to Industry
Depositor comments: Note: The uncut plasmid runs as a multimer (>10kb). Multimerization often does not impact plasmid function, but may reduce transformation efficiencies. If the monomer is needed, you might consider linearizing, gel extracting, re-ligating, and transforming the plasmid. this vector was generated as a part of the Janelia viral project team in collaboration with David V. Schaffer (Berkeley) The Janelia Virus Core will be posting their production protocol and general tips for maximizing virus titer on their website: https://www.janelia.org/support-team/virus-services For a list Addgene viruses packaged with this construct, please visit https://www.addgene.org/viral-service/aav-prep/retrograde/
How to cite: rAAV2-retro helper was a gift from Alla Karpova & David Schaffer (Addgene plasmid # 81070 ; http://n2t.net/addgene:81070 ; RRID:Addgene_81070)
