[The description below was written by a language model from this plasmid's Addgene catalogue record and pLannotate feature annotations shown in this document.]
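Description:
rAAV2-retro helper is an AAV packaging (rep/cap) plasmid used to produce recombinant AAV particles bearing the engineered rAAV2-retro capsid, which gives efficient retrograde access to projection neurons. It is not itself packaged: no AAV inverted terminal repeats are annotated. Instead it supplies the viral replication and capsid proteins in trans. In standard AAV production, such a plasmid is co-delivered to producer cells with an ITR-flanked transfer vector and a source of adenoviral helper functions. In bacteria it is maintained through a high-copy ColE1/pUC-type origin and selected with ampicillin (AmpR under its bla promoter). An f1 phage origin and remnants of lacZα, lacI and other cloning-vector sequences are also present.

The payload consists of two adjacent AAV genes in the same orientation. The rep open reading frame (annotated as Rep78; catalogue notes Pro2Ala and possibly Asp613Gly) encodes the proteins that replicate the vector genome and drive its packaging. The cap gene follows, encoding VP1 and the nested VP2/VP3 variants. It is derived from AAV2 cap with N382D and V708I substitutions and a ten-residue peptide inserted between N587 and R588, changes that define the retrograde-transport variant. The record annotates no separate promoters for rep or cap.

Two sequence records accompany the entry and they disagree. The 8,369 nt full sequence shows an adenovirus 5 ITR upstream of rep, a short Rep68 fragment downstream of cap, and M13 and pBR322 remnants. The 7,468 nt record instead shows a lac promoter/operator region, an FRT site and only Rep52 annotated. The depositor notes that the plasmid may be prone to recombination and runs as a multimer, though the record does not say whether this explains the difference.
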