Features (pLannotate 1.2.2; 14 found; start..end, strand, type, name):
     44..146     +  repeat_region  ITR: inverted terminal repeat of human adenovirus serotype 5 inverted
    294..2150    +  CDS            Rep78: REP78_AAV2S - Experimental evidence at protein level: Swiss-Prot protein existence level 1. Plays an essential role in the initiation of viral DNA synthesis. Binds specifically to an inverted terminal repeat element (ITR) on the 3' and 5' ends of the viral DNA, where it cleaves a site specifically to generate a priming site for initiation of the synthesis of a complementary strand. Plays also a role as transcriptional regulator, DNA helicase and as key factors in site-specific integration of the viral genome. Regulates host PKA activity by interacting with host PRKX as a mechanism of interferi
   2170..4404    +  CDS            VP1 (sequence partly withheld): CAPSD_AAV2S - Experimental evidence at protein level: Swiss-Prot protein existence level 1. Capsid protein self-assembles to form an icosahedral capsid with a T=1 symmetry, about 22 nm in diameter, and consisting of 60 copies of three size variants of the capsid protein VP1, VP2 and VP3 which differ in their N-terminus. The capsid encapsulates the genomic ssDNA. Binds to host cell heparan sulfate and uses host ITGA5-ITGB1 as coreceptor on the cell surface to provide virion attachment to target cell. This attachment induces virion internalization predominantly through clathrin-dependent endocyt
   4640..4837    +  CDS            Rep68 (fragment): REP68_AAV2S - Experimental evidence at protein level: Swiss-Prot protein existence level 1. Plays an essential role in the initiation of viral DNA synthesis. Binds specifically to an inverted terminal repeat element (ITR) on the 3' and 5' ends of the viral DNA, where it cleaves a site specifically to generate a priming site for initiation of the synthesis of a complementary strand. Plays also a role as transcriptional regulator, DNA helicase and as key factor in site-specific integration of the viral genome. Inhibits the host cell cycle G1/S and G2/M transitions. These arrests may provide esse
   4815..4882    +  CDS            lacZα (fragment): LacZα fragment of β-galactosidase; lacZ fragment
   4893..5198    +  CDS            M13 gene IV (fragment) (sequence partly withheld): pIV; IV; phage assembly
   5186..5544    +  rep_origin     f1 ori (sequence partly withheld): f1 bacteriophage origin of replication; arrow indicates direction of (+) strand synthesis
   5704..6107    +  CDS            M13 gene II (fragment) (sequence partly withheld): pII; II; replication
   6115..6214    -  misc_feature   bom (fragment): basis of mobility region from pBR322
   6316..6351    -  CDS            rop (fragment): Rop protein, which maintains plasmids at low copy number; rop
   6446..6550    +  promoter       AmpR promoter: bla
   6551..7411    +  CDS            AmpR: β-lactamase; bla; confers resistance to ampicillin, carbenicillin, and related antibiotics
   7582..8170    +  rep_origin     ori: high-copy-number ColE1/pMB1/pBR322/pUC origin of replication
   8353..37      +  CDS            lacI (fragment) (across the origin): lac repressor; lacI; The lac repressor binds to the lac operator to inhibit transcription in E. coli. This inhibition can be relieved by adding lactose or isopropyl-β-D-thiogalactopyranoside (IPTG).
>Addgene plasmid #81070 | rAAV2-retro helper | addgene full sequence | sequence record 309613 | Addgene NGS Result
CGCCTCTCCCCGCGCGTTGGCCGATTCATTAATGCAGAATTCCCATCATCAATAATATACCTTATTTTGG
ATTGAAGCCAATATGATAATGAGGGGGTGGAGTTTGTGACGTGGCGCGGGGCGTGGGAACGGGGCGGGTG
ACGTAGTAGCTCTAGAGGTCCTGTATTAGAGGTCACGTGAGTGTTTTGCGACATTTTGCGACACCATGTG
GTCACGCTGGGTATTTAAGCCCGAGTGAGCACGCAGGGTCTCCATTTTGAAGCGGGAGGTTTGAACGCGC
AGCCACCACGGCGGGGTTTTACGAGATTGTGATTAAGGTCCCCAGCGACCTTGACGAGCATCTGCCCGGC
ATTTCTGACAGCTTTGTGAACTGGGTGGCCGAGAAGGAATGGGAGTTGCCGCCAGATTCTGACATGGATC
TGAATCTGATTGAGCAGGCACCCCTGACCGTGGCCGAGAAGCTGCAGCGCGACTTTCTGACGGAATGGCG
CCGTGTGAGTAAGGCCCCGGAGGCCCTTTTCTTTGTGCAATTTGAGAAGGGAGAGAGCTACTTCCACATG
CACGTGCTCGTGGAAACCACCGGGGTGAAATCCATGGTTTTGGGACGTTTCCTGAGTCAGATTCGCGAAA
AACTGATTCAGAGAATTTACCGCGGGATCGAGCCGACTTTGCCAAACTGGTTCGCGGTCACAAAGACCAG
AAATGGCGCCGGAGGCGGGAACAAGGTGGTGGATGAGTGCTACATCCCCAATTACTTGCTCCCCAAAACC
CAGCCTGAGCTCCAGTGGGCGTGGACTAATATGGAACAGTATTTAAGCGCCTGTTTGAATCTCACGGAGC
GTAAACGGTTGGTGGCGCAGCATCTGACGCACGTGTCGCAGACGCAGGAGCAGAACAAAGAGAATCAGAA
TCCCAATTCTGATGCGCCGGTGATCAGATCAAAAACTTCAGCCAGGTACATGGAGCTGGTCGGGTGGCTC
GTGGACAAGGGGATTACCTCGGAGAAGCAGTGGATCCAGGAGGACCAGGCCTCATACATCTCCTTCAATG
CGGCCTCCAACTCGCGGTCCCAAATCAAGGCTGCCTTGGACAATGCGGGAAAGATTATGAGCCTGACTAA
AACCGCCCCCGACTACCTGGTGGGCCAGCAGCCCGTGGAGGACATTTCCAGCAATCGGATTTATAAAATT
TTGGAACTAAACGGGTACGATCCCCAATATGCGGCTTCCGTCTTTCTGGGATGGGCCACGAAAAAGTTCG
GCAAGAGGAACACCATCTGGCTGTTTGGGCCTGCAACTACCGGGAAGACCAACATCGCGGAGGCCATAGC
CCACACTGTGCCCTTCTACGGGTGCGTAAACTGGACCAATGAGAACTTTCCCTTCAACGACTGTGTCGAC
AAGATGGTGATCTGGTGGGAGGAGGGGAAGATGACCGCCAAGGTCGTGGAGTCGGCCAAAGCCATTCTCG
GAGGAAGCAAGGTGCGCGTGGACCAGAAATGCAAGTCCTCGGCCCAGATAGACCCGACTCCCGTGATCGT
CACCTCCAACACCAACATGTGCGCCGTGATTGACGGGAACTCAACGACCTTCGAACACCAGCAGCCGTTG
CAAGACCGGATGTTCAAATTTGAACTCACCCGCCGTCTGGATCATGACTTTGGGAAGGTCACCAAGCAGG
AAGTCAAAGACTTTTTCCGGTGGGCAAAGGATCACGTGGTTGAGGTGGAGCATGAATTCTACGTCAAAAA
GGGTGGAGCCAAGAAAAGACCCGCCCCCAGTGACGCAGATATAAGTGAGCCCAAACGGGTGCGCGAGTCA
GTTGCGCAGCCATCGACGTCAGACGCGGAAGCTTCGATCAACTACGCAGACAGGTACCAAAACAAATGTT
CTCGTCACGTGGGCATGAATCTGATGCTGTTTCCCTGCAGACAATGCGAGAGAATGAACCAGAATTCAAA
TATCTGCTTCACTCACGGACAGAAAGACTGTTTAGAGTGCTTTCCCGTGTCAGAATCTCAACCCGTTTCT
GTCGTCAAAAAGGCGTATCAGAAACTGTGCTACATTCATCATATCATGGGAAAGGTGCCAGACGCTTGCA
CTGCCTGCGATCTGGTCAATGTGGGTTTGGATGACTGCATCTTTGAACAATAAATGATTTAAATCAGGTA
TGGCTGCCGATGGTTATCTTCCAGATTGGCTCGAGGACACTCTCTCTGAAGGAATAAGACAGTGGTGGAA
GCTCAAACCTGGCCCACCACCACCAAAGCCCGCAGAGCGGCATAAGGACGACAGCAGGGGTCTTGTGCTT
CCTGGGTACAAGTACCTCGGACCCTTCAACGGACTCGACAAGGGAGAGCCGGTCAACGAGGCAGACGCCG
CGGCCCTCGAGCACGACAAAGCCTACGACCGGCAGCTCGACAGCGGAGACAACCCGTACCTCAAGTACAA
CCACGCCGACGCGGAGTTTCAGGAGCGCCTTAAAGAAGATACGTCTTTTGGGGGCAACCTCGGACGAGCA
GTCTTCCAGGCGAAAAAGAGGGTTCTTGAACCTCTGGGCCTGGTTGAGGAACCTGTTAAGACGGCTCCGG
GAAAAAAGAGGCCGGTAGAGCACTCTCCTGTGGAGCCAGACTCCTCCTCGGGAACCGGAAAGGCGGGCCA
GCAGCCTGCAAGAAAAAGATTGAATTTTGGTCAGACTG
[609 nt withheld, positions 2699-3307]
TGAACGACGGGAGTCAGGCAGTAGGACGCTCTTCATTTTACTGCCTGGAGTACTTTCCTTCTCAGATGCT
GCGTACCGGAAACAACTTTACCTTCAGCTACACTTTTGAGGACGTTCCTTTCCACAGCAGCTACGCTCAC
AGCCAGAGTCTGGACCGTCTCATGAATCCTCTCATCGACCAGTACCTGTATTACTTGAGCAGAACAAACA
CTCCAAGTGGAACCACCACGCAGTCAAGGCTTCAGTTTTCTCAGGCCGGAGCGAGTGACATTCGGGACCA
GTCTAGGAACTGGCTTCCTGGACCCTGTTACCGCCAGCAGCGAGTATCAAAGACATCTGCGGATAACAAC
AACAGTGAATACTCGTGGACTGGAGCTACCAAGTACCACCTCAATGGCAGAGACTCTCTGGTGAATCCGG
GCCCGGCCATGGCAAGCCACAAGGACGATGAAGAAAAGTTTTTTCCTCAGAGCGGGGTTCTCATCTTTGG
GAAGCAAGGCTCAGAGAAAACAAATGTGGACATTGAAAAGGTCATGATTACAGACGAAGAGGAAATCAGG
ACAACCAATCCCGTGGCTACGGAGCAGTATGGTTCTGTATCTACCAACCTCCAGAGAGGCAACCTAGCAG
ACCAAGACTACACAAAAACTGCTAGGCAAGCAGCTACCGCAGATGTCAACACACAAGGCGTTCTTCCAGG
CATGGTCTGGCAGGACAGAGATGTGTACCTTCAGGGGCCCATCTGGGCAAAGATTCCACACACGGACGGA
CATTTTCACCCCTCTCCCCTCATGGGTGGATTCGGACTTAAACACCCTCCTCCCCAGATTCTCATCAAGA
ACACCCCGGTACCTGCGAATCCTTCGACCACCTTCAGTGCGGCAAAGTTTGCTTCCTTCATCACACAGTA
CTCCACGGGACAGGTCAGCGTGGAGATCGAGTGGGAGCTGCAGAAGGAAAACAGCAAACGCTGGAATCCC
GAAATTCAGTACACTTCCAACTACAACAAGTCTATTAATGTGGACTTTACTGTGGACACTAATGGCGTGT
ATTCAGAGCCTCGCCCCATTGGCACCAGATACCTGACTCGTAATCTGTAATTGCGGCCGCTTGTTAATCA
ATAAACCGTTTAATTCGTTTCAGTTGAACTTTGGTCTCTGCGTATTTCTTTCTTATCTAGTTTCCATGCT
CTAGAGGTCCTGTATTAGAGGTCACGTGAGTGTTTTGCGACATTTTGCGACACCATGTGGTCACGCTGGG
TATTTAAGCCCGAGTGAGCACGCAGGGTCTCCATTTTGAAGCGGGAGGTTTGAACGCGCAGCCACCACGG
CGGGGTTTTACGAGATTGTGATTAAGGTCCCCAGCGACCTTGACGAGCATCTGCCCGGCATTTCTGACAG
CTTTGTGAACTGGGTGGCCGAGAAGGAATGGGAGTTGCCGCCAGATTCTGACATGGATCTGAATCTGATT
GAGCAGGCACCCCTGACCGTGGCCGAGAAGCTGCATCGCTGGCGTAATAGCGAAGAGGCCCGCACCGATC
GCCCTTCCCAACAGTTGCGCAGCCTGAATGGCGAATGGCGATTCC
[38 nt withheld, positions 4893-4930]
C
[378 nt withheld, positions 4932-5309]
C
[91 nt withheld, positions 5311-5401]
A
[49 nt withheld, positions 5403-5451]
CCTTTGACGTTGGAGTCCACGTTCTTT
[37 nt withheld, positions 5479-5515]
ACCCTATCTCGGTCTATTCTTTTGATTTATAAGGGATTTTGCCGATTTCGGCATATTGGTTAAAAAATGA
GCTGATTTAACAAAAATTTAACGCGAATTTTAACAAAATATTAACGCTTACAATTTAAATATTTGCTTAT
ACAATCT
[100 nt withheld, positions 5663-5762]
CTCAGGCAATGACCTGATAGCCTTTGTAG
[69 nt withheld, positions 5792-5860]
T
[44 nt withheld, positions 5862-5905]
ACCTACACATTACTCA
[44 nt withheld, positions 5922-5965]
TTGCGTTGAAATAAAGGCTTCTCCC
[83 nt withheld, positions 5991-6073]
TTCTTTGCCTTGCCTGTATGATTTATTGGATGTTGGAATCGCCTGATGCGGTATTTTCTCCTTACGCATC
TGTGCGGTATTTCACACCGCATATGGTGCACTCTCAGTACAATCTGCTCTGATGCCGCATAGTTAAGCCA
GCCCCGACACCCGCCAACACCCGCTGACGCGCCCTGACGGGCTTGTCTGCTCCCGGCATCCGCTTACAGA
CAAGCTGTGACCGTCTCCGGGAGCTGCATGTGTCAGAGGTTTTCACCGTCATCACCGAAACGCGCGAGAC
GAAAGGGCCTCGTGATACGCCTATTTTTATAGGTTAATGTCATGATAATAATGGTTTCTTAGACGTCAGG
TGGCACTTTTCGGGGAAATGTGCGCGGAACCCCTATTTGTTTATTTTTCTAAATACATTCAAATATGTAT
CCGCTCATGAGACAATAACCCTGATAAATGCTTCAATAATATTGAAAAAGGAAGAGTATGAGTATTCAAC
ATTTCCGTGTCGCCCTTATTCCCTTTTTTGCGGCATTTTGCCTTCCTGTTTTTGCTCACCCAGAAACGCT
GGTGAAAGTAAAAGATGCTGAAGATCAGTTGGGTGCACGAGTGGGTTACATCGAACTGGATCTCAACAGC
GGTAAGATCCTTGAGAGTTTTCGCCCCGAAGAACGTTTTCCAATGATGAGCACTTTTAAAGTTCTGCTAT
GTGGCGCGGTATTATCCCGTATTGACGCCGGGCAAGAGCAACTCGGTCGCCGCATACACTATTCTCAGAA
TGACTTGGTTGAGTACTCACCAGTCACAGAAAAGCATCTTACGGATGGCATGACAGTAAGAGAATTATGC
AGTGCTGCCATAACCATGAGTGATAACACTGCGGCCAACTTACTTCTGACAACGATCGGAGGACCGAAGG
AGCTAACCGCTTTTTTGCACAACATGGGGGATCATGTAACTCGCCTTGATCGTTGGGAACCGGAGCTGAA
TGAAGCCATACCAAACGACGAGCGTGACACCACGATGCCTGTAGCAATGGCAACAACGTTGCGCAAACTA
TTAACTGGCGAACTACTTACTCTAGCTTCCCGGCAACAATTAATAGACTGGATGGAGGCGGATAAAGTTG
CAGGACCACTTCTGCGCTCGGCCCTTCCGGCTGGCTGGTTTATTGCTGATAAATCTGGAGCCGGTGAGCG
TGGGTCTCGCGGTATCATTGCAGCACTGGGGCCAGATGGTAAGCCCTCCCGTATCGTAGTTATCTACACG
ACGGGGAGTCAGGCAACTATGGATGAACGAAATAGACAGATCGCTGAGATAGGTGCCTCACTGATTAAGC
ATTGGTAACTGTCAGACCAAGTTTACTCATATATACTTTAGATTGATTTAAAACTTCATTTTTAATTTAA
AAGGATCTAGGTGAAGATCCTTTTTGATAATCTCATGACCAAAATCCCTTAACGTGAGTTTTCGTTCCAC
TGAGCGTCAGACCCCGTAGAAAAGATCAAAGGATCTTCTTGAGATCCTTTTTTTCTGCGCGTAATCTGCT
GCTTGCAAACAAAAAAACCACCGCTACCAGCGGTGGTTTGTTTGCCGGATCAAGAGCTACCAACTCTTTT
TCCGAAGGTAACTGGCTTCAGCAGAGCGCAGATACCAAATACTGTTCTTCTAGTGTAGCCGTAGTTAGGC
CACCACTTCAAGAACTCTGTAGCACCGCCTACATACCTCGCTCTGCTAATCCTGTTACCAGTGGCTGCTG
CCAGTGGCGATAAGTCGTGTCTTACCGGGTTGGACTCAAGACGATAGTTACCGGATAAGGCGCAGCGGTC
GGGCTGAACGGGGGGTTCGTGCACACAGCCCAGCTTGGAGCGAACGACCTACACCGAACTGAGATACCTA
CAGCGTGAGCTATGAGAAAGCGCCACGCTTCCCGAAGGGAGAAAGGCGGACAGGTATCCGGTAAGCGGCA
GGGTCGGAACAGGAGAGCGCACGAGGGAGCTTCCAGGGGGAAACGCCTGGTATCTTTATAGTCCTGTCGG
GTTTCGCCACCTCTGACTTGAGCGTCGATTTTTGTGATGCTCGTCAGGGGGGCGGAGCCTATGGAAAAAC
GCCAGCAACGCGGCCTTTTTACGGTTCCTGGCCTTTTGCTGGCCTTTTGCTCACATGTTCTTTCCTGCGT
TATCCCCTGATTCTGTGGATAACCGTATTACCGCCTTTGAGTGAGCTGATACCGCTCGCCGCAGCCGAAC
GACCGAGCGCAGCGAGTCAGTGAGCGAGGAAGCGGAAGAGCGCCCAATACGCAAAC
