Features (pLannotate 1.2.2; 14 found; start..end, strand, type, name):
      1..589     +  rep_origin     ori: high-copy-number ColE1/pMB1/pBR322/pUC origin of replication
    772..864     +  CDS            lacI (fragment): lac repressor; lacI; The lac repressor binds to the lac operator to inhibit transcription in E. coli. This inhibition can be relieved by adding lactose or isopropyl-β-D-thiogalactopyranoside (IPTG).
    877..898     +  protein_bind   CAP binding site: CAP binding activates transcription in the presence of cAMP. E. coli catabolite activator protein
    913..943     +  promoter       lac promoter: promoter for the E. coli lac operon
    951..967     +  protein_bind   lac operator: The lac repressor binds to the lac operator to inhibit transcription in E. coli. This inhibition can be relieved by adding lactose or isopropyl-β-D-thiogalactopyranoside (IPTG). lac repressor encoded by lacI
   1034..1063    +  misc_feature   MCS (fragment): pBluescript multiple cloning site
   1071..1118    +  protein_bind   FRT: FLP-mediated recombination occurs in the 8-bp core sequence TCTAGAAA (Turan and Bode, 2011). FLP recombinase from the Saccharomyces cerevisiae 2μ plasmid
   1125..1141    +  misc_feature   MCS (fragment): pUC18/19 multiple cloning site
   1949..3139    +  CDS            Rep52: REP52_AAV2S - Experimental evidence at protein level: Swiss-Prot protein existence level 1. Plays a critical role during packaging of viral DNA into empty capsids, where they are thought to be part of the packaging motor complex. The single stranded genomic DNA is packaged in a 3' to 5' direction and requires the association between viral DNA and Rep40. Regulates host PKA activity by interacting with host PRKX as a mechanism to interfere with helper virus propagation and to promote its own replication. From Adeno-associated virus 2 (isolate Srivastava/1982) (AAV-2).
   3159..5363    +  CDS            VP1 (sequence partly withheld): CAPSD_AAV2S - Experimental evidence at protein level: Swiss-Prot protein existence level 1. Capsid protein self-assembles to form an icosahedral capsid with a T=1 symmetry, about 22 nm in diameter, and consisting of 60 copies of three size variants of the capsid protein VP1, VP2 and VP3 which differ in their N-terminus. The capsid encapsulates the genomic ssDNA. Binds to host cell heparan sulfate and uses host ITGA5-ITGB1 as coreceptor on the cell surface to provide virion attachment to target cell. This attachment induces virion internalization predominantly through clathrin-dependent endocyt
   5692..5847    +  CDS            lacZα (fragment): LacZα fragment of β-galactosidase; lacZ fragment
   5851..6306    -  rep_origin     f1 ori (sequence partly withheld): f1 bacteriophage origin of replication; arrow indicates direction of (+) strand synthesis
   6333..6437    +  promoter       AmpR promoter: bla
   6438..7298    +  CDS            AmpR: β-lactamase; bla; confers resistance to ampicillin, carbenicillin, and related antibiotics
>Addgene plasmid #81070 | rAAV2-retro helper Sequencing Result | analyzer sequence | sequence record 450306
TTGAGATCCTTTTTTTCTGCGCGTAATCTGCTGCTTGCAAACAAAAAAACCACCGCTACCAGCGGTGGTT
TGTTTGCCGGATCAAGAGCTACCAACTCTTTTTCCGAAGGTAACTGGCTTCAGCAGAGCGCAGATACCAA
ATACTGTTCTTCTAGTGTAGCCGTAGTTAGGCCACCACTTCAAGAACTCTGTAGCACCGCCTACATACCT
CGCTCTGCTAATCCTGTTACCAGTGGCTGCTGCCAGTGGCGATAAGTCGTGTCTTACCGGGTTGGACTCA
AGACGATAGTTACCGGATAAGGCGCAGCGGTCGGGCTGAACGGGGGGTTCGTGCACACAGCCCAGCTTGG
AGCGAACGACCTACACCGAACTGAGATACCTACAGCGTGAGCTATGAGAAAGCGCCACGCTTCCCGAAGG
GAGAAAGGCGGACAGGTATCCGGTAAGCGGCAGGGTCGGAACAGGAGAGCGCACGAGGGAGCTTCCAGGG
GGAAACGCCTGGTATCTTTATAGTCCTGTCGGGTTTCGCCACCTCTGACTTGAGCGTCGATTTTTGTGAT
GCTCGTCAGGGGGGCGGAGCCTATGGAAAAACGCCAGCAACGCGGCCTTTTTACGGTTCCTGGCCTTTTG
CTGGCCTTTTGCTCACATGTTCTTTCCTGCGTTATCCCCTGATTCTGTGGATAACCGTATTACCGCCTTT
GAGTGAGCTGATACCGCTCGCCGCAGCCGAACGACCGAGCGCAGCGAGTCAGTGAGCGAGGAAGCGGAAG
AGCGCCCAATACGCAAACCGCCTCTCCCCGCGCGTTGGCCGATTCATTAATGCAGCTGGCACGACAGGTT
TCCCGACTGGAAAGCGGGCAGTGAGCGCAACGCAATTAATGTGAGTTAGCTCACTCATTAGGCACCCCAG
GCTTTACACTTTATGCTTCCGGCTCGTATGTTGTGTGGAATTGTGAGCGGATAACAATTTCACACAGGAA
ACAGCTATGACCATGATTACGCCAAGCGCGCCGATATCGTTAACGCCCCGCGCCGGCCGCTCTAGAACTA
GTGGATCCCCCGGAAGATCAGAAGTTCCTATTCCGAAGTTCCTATTCTCTAGAAAGTATAGGAACTTCTG
ATCTATTCGAGCTCGGTACCCCTAGAGTCCTGTATTAGAGGTCACGTGAGTGTTTTGCGACATTTTGCGA
CACCATGTGGTCACGCTGGGTATTTAAGCCCGAGTGAGCACGCAGGGTCTCCATTTTGAAGCGGGAGGTT
TGAACGCGCAGCCGCCATGCCGGGGTTTTACGAGATTGTGATTAAGGTCCCCAGCGACCTTGACGAGCAT
CTGCCCGGCATTTCTGACAGCTTTGTGAACTGGGTGGCCGAGAAGGAATGGGAGTTGCCGCCAGATTCTG
ACATGGATCTGAATCTGATTGAGCAGGCACCCCTGACCGTGGCCGAGAAGCTGCAGCGCGACTTTCTGAC
GGAATGGCGCCGTGTGAGTAAGGCCCCGGAGGCCCTTTTCTTTGTGCAATTTGAGAAGGGAGAGAGCTAC
TTCCACATGCACGTGCTCGTGGAAACCACCGGGGTGAAATCCATGGTTTTGGGACGTTTCCTGAGTCAGA
TTCGCGAAAAACTGATTCAGAGAATTTACCGCGGGATCGAGCCGACTTTGCCAAACTGGTTCGCGGTCAC
AAAGACCAGAAATGGCGCCGGAGGCGGGAACAAGGTGGTGGATGAGTGCTACATCCCCAATTACTTGCTC
CCCAAAACCCAGCCTGAGCTCCAGTGGGCGTGGACTAATATGGAACAGTATTTAAGCGCCTGTTTGAATC
TCACGGAGCGTAAACGGTTGGTGGCGCAGCATCTGACGCACGTGTCGCAGACGCAGGAGCAGAACAAAGA
GAATCAGAATCCCAATTCTGATGCGCCGGTGATCAGATCAAAAACTTCAGCCAGGTACATGGAGCTGGTC
GGGTGGCTCGTGGACAAGGGGATTACCTCGGAGAAGCAGTGGATCCAGGAGGACCAGGCCTCATACATCT
CCTTCAATGCGGCCTCCAACTCGCGGTCCCAAATCAAGGCTGCCTTGGACAATGCGGGAAAGATTATGAG
CCTGACTAAAACCGCCCCCGACTACCTGGTGGGCCAGCAGCCCGTGGAGGACATTTCCAGCAATCGGATT
TATAAAATTTTGGAACTAAACGGGTACGATCCCCAATATGCGGCTTCCGTCTTTCTGGGATGGGCCACGA
AAAAGTTCGGCAAGAGGAACACCATCTGGCTGTTTGGGCCTGCAACTACCGGGAAGACCAACATCGCGGA
GGCCATAGCCCACACTGTGCCCTTCTACGGGTGCGTAAACTGGACCAATGAGAACTTTCCCTTCAACGAC
TGTGTCGACAAGATGGTGATCTGGTGGGAGGAGGGGAAGATGACCGCCAAGGTCGTGGAGTCGGCCAAAG
CCATTCTCGGAGGAAGCAAGGTGCGCGTGGACCAGAAATGCAAGTCCTCGGCCCAGATAGACCCGACTCC
CGTGATCGTCACCTCCAACACCAACATGTGCGCCGTGATTGACGGGAACTCAACGACCTTCGAACACCAG
CAGCCGTTGCAAGACCGGATGTTCAAATTTGAACTCACCCGCCGTCTGGATCATGACTTTGGGAAGGTCA
CCAAGCAGGAAGTCAAAGACTTTTTCCGGTGGGCAAAGGATCACGTGGTTGAGGTGGAGCATGAATTCTA
CGTCAAAAAGGGTGGAGCCAAGAAAAGACCCGCCCCCAGTGACGCAGATATAAGTGAGCCCAAACGGGTG
CGCGAGTCAGTTGCGCAGCCATCGACGTCAGACGCGGAAGCTTCGATCAACTACGCAGACAGGTACCAAA
ACAAATGTTCTCGTCACGTGGGCATGAATCTGATGCTGTTTCCCTGCAGACAATGCGAGAGAATGAATCA
GAATTCAAATATCTGCTTCACTCACGGACAGAAAGACTGTTTAGAGTGCTTTCCCGTGTCAGAATCTCAA
CCCGTTTCTGTCGTCAAAAAGGCGTATCAGAAACTGTGCTACATTCATCATATCATGGGAAAGGTGCCAG
ACGCTTGCACTGCCTGCGATCTGGTCAATGTGGATTTGGATGACTGCATCTTTGAACAATAAATGATTTA
AATCAGGTATGGCTGCCGATGGTTATCTTCCAGATTGGCTCGAGGACACTCTCTCTGAAGGAATAAGACA
GTGGTGGAAGCTCAAACCTGGCCCACCACCACCAAAGCCCGCAGAGCGGCATAAGGACGACAGCAGGGGT
CTTGTGCTTCCTGGGTACAAGTACCTCGGACCCTTCAACGGACTCGACAAGGGAGAGCCGGTCAACGAGG
CAGACGCCGCGGCCCTCGAGCACGACAAAGCCTACGACCGGCAGCTCGACAGCGGAGACAACCCGTACCT
CAAGTACAACCACGCCGACGCGGAGTTTCAGGAGCGCCTTAAAGAAGATACGTCTTTTGGGGGCAACCTC
GGACGAGCAGTCTTCCAGGCGAAAAAGAGGGTTCTTGAACCTCTGGGCCTGGTTGAGGAACCTGTTAAGA
CGGCTCCGGGAAAAAAGAGGCCGGTAGAGCACTCTCCTGTGGAGCCAGACTCCTCCTCGGGAACCGGAAA
GGCGGGCCAGCAGCCTGCAAGAAAAAGATTGAATTTTGGTCAGACTG
[609 nt withheld, positions 3688-4296]
TGAACAACGGGAGTCAGGCAGTAGGACGCTCTTCATTTTACTGCCTGGAGTACTTTCCTTCTCAGATGCT
GCGTACCGGAAACAACTTTACCTTCAGCTACACTTTTGAGGACGTTCCTTTCCACAGCAGCTACGCTCAC
AGCCAGAGTCTGGACCGTCTCATGAATCCTCTCATCGACCAGTACCTGTATTACTTGAGCAGAACAAACA
CTCCAAGTGGAACCACCACGCAGTCAAGGCTTCAGTTTTCTCAGGCCGGAGCGAGTGACATTCGGGACCA
GTCTAGGAACTGGCTTCCTGGACCCTGTTACCGCCAGCAGCGAGTATCAAAGACATCTGCGGATAACAAC
AACAGTGAATACTCGTGGACTGGAGCTACCAAGTACCACCTCAATGGCAGAGACTCTCTGGTGAATCCGG
GCCCGGCCATGGCAAGCCACAAGGACGATGAAGAAAAGTTTTTTCCTCAGAGCGGGGTTCTCATCTTTGG
GAAGCAAGGCTCAGAGAAAACAAATGTGGACATTGAAAAGGTCATGATTACAGACGAAGAGGAAATCAGG
ACAACCAATCCCGTGGCTACGGAGCAGTATGGTTCTGTATCTACCAACCTCCAGAGAGGCAACAGACAAG
CAGCTACCGCAGATGTCAACACACAAGGCGTTCTTCCAGGCATGGTCTGGCAGGACAGAGATGTGTACCT
TCAGGGGCCCATCTGGGCAAAGATTCCACACACGGACGGACATTTTCACCCCTCTCCCCTCATGGGTGGA
TTCGGACTTAAACACCCTCCTCCACAGATTCTCATCAAGAACACCCCGGTACCTGCGAATCCTTCGACCA
CCTTCAGTGCGGCAAAGTTTGCTTCCTTCATCACACAGTACTCCACGGGACAGGTCAGCGTGGAGATCGA
GTGGGAGCTGCAGAAGGAAAACAGCAAACGCTGGAATCCCGAAATTCAGTACACTTCCAACTACAACAAG
TCTGTTAATGTGGACTTTACTGTGGACACTAATGGCGTGTATTCAGAGCCTCGCCCCATTGGCACCAGAT
ACCTGACTCGTAATCTGTAATTGCTTGTTAATCAATAAACCGTTTAATTCGTTTCAGTTGAACTTTGGTC
TCTGCGTATTTCTTTCTTATCTAGTTTCCATGGCTACGTAGATAAGTAGCATGGCGGGTTAATCATTAAC
TACAGCCCGGGCGTTTAAACAGCGGGCGGAGGGGTGGAGTCGTGACGTGAATTACGTCATAGGGTTAGGG
AGAGTCCTGTATTAGAGGTCACGTGAGTGTTTTGCGACATTTTGCGACACCATGTGGTCACGCTGGGTAT
TTAAGCCCGAGTGAGCACGCAGGGTCTCCATTTTGAGCGGGAGGTTTGAACGAGCGCTGGCGCGCTCACT
GGCCGTCGTTTTACAACGTCGTGACTGGGAAAACCCTGGCGTTACCCAACTTAATCGCCTTGCAGCACAT
CCCCCTTTCGCCAGCTGGCGTAATAGCGAAGAGGCCCGCACCGATCGCCCTTCCCAACAGTTGCGCAGCC
TGAATGGCGAATGGAAATTGTAAGCGTTAATATTTTGTTAAAATTCGCGTTAAATTTTTGTTAAATCAGC
TCATTTTTTTAACCAATAGGCCGAAATCGGCAAAATCCCTTATAAATCAAAAGAATAGACCGAGATAGGG
T
[37 nt withheld, positions 5978-6014]
AAGAACGTGGACTCCAACGTCAAAGG
[49 nt withheld, positions 6041-6089]
T
[91 nt withheld, positions 6091-6181]
G
[124 nt withheld, positions 6183-6306]
CAGGTGGCACTTTTCGGGGAAATGTGCGCGGAACCCCTATTTGTTTATTTTTCTAAATACATTCAAATAT
GTATCCGCTCATGAGACAATAACCCTGATAAATGCTTCAATAATATTGAAAAAGGAAGAGTATGAGTATT
CAACATTTCCGTGTCGCCCTTATTCCCTTTTTTGCGGCATTTTGCCTTCCTGTTTTTGCTCACCCAGAAA
CGCTGGTGAAAGTAAAAGATGCTGAAGATCAGTTGGGTGCACGAGTGGGTTACATCGAACTGGATCTCAA
CAGCGGTAAGATCCTTGAGAGTTTTCGCCCCGAAGAACGTTTTCCAATGATGAGCACTTTTAAAGTTCTG
CTATGTGGCGCGGTATTATCCCGTATTGACGCCGGGCAAGAGCAACTCGGTCGCCGCATACACTATTCTC
AGAATGACTTGGTTGAGTACTCACCAGTCACAGAAAAGCATCTTACGGATGGCATGACAGTAAGAGAATT
ATGCAGTGCTGCCATAACCATGAGTGATAACACTGCGGCCAACTTACTTCTGACAACGATCGGAGGACCG
AAGGAGCTAACCGCTTTTTTGCACAACATGGGGGATCATGTAACTCGCCTTGATCGTTGGGAACCGGAGC
TGAATGAAGCCATACCAAACGACGAGCGTGACACCACGATGCCTGTAGCAATGGCAACAACGTTGCGCAA
ACTATTAACTGGCGAACTACTTACTCTAGCTTCCCGGCAACAATTAATAGACTGGATGGAGGCGGATAAA
GTTGCAGGACCACTTCTGCGCTCGGCCCTTCCGGCTGGCTGGTTTATTGCTGATAAATCTGGAGCCGGTG
AGCGTGGGTCTCGCGGTATCATTGCAGCACTGGGGCCAGATGGTAAGCCCTCCCGTATCGTAGTTATCTA
CACGACGGGGAGTCAGGCAACTATGGATGAACGAAATAGACAGATCGCTGAGATAGGTGCCTCACTGATT
AAGCATTGGTAACTGTCAGACCAAGTTTACTCATATATACTTTAGATTGATTTAAAACTTCATTTTTAAT
TTAAAAGGATCTAGGTGAAGATCCTTTTTGATAATCTCATGACCAAAATCCCTTAACGTGAGTTTTCGTT
CCACTGAGCGTCAGACCCCGTAGAAAAGATCAAAGGATCTTC
