>Addgene plasmid #81070 | rAAV2-retro helper | addgene partial sequence | sequence record 158171 | VP2cap-F 5'-ggagacaacccgtacctcaa-3'
TTTCAGGAGCGCCTTAAAGAAGATACGTCTTTTGGGGGCAACCTCGGACGAGCAGTCTTCCAGGCGAAAA
AGAGGGTTCTTGAACCTCTGGGCCTGGTTGAGGAACCTGTTAAGACGGCTCCGGGAAAAAAGAGGCCGGT
AGAGCACTCTCCTGTGGAGCCAGACTCCTCCTCGGGAACCGGAAAGGCGGGCCAGCAGCCTGCAAGAAAA
AGATTGAATTTTGGTCAGACTG
[609 nt withheld, positions 233-841]
TGAACGACGGGAGTCAGGCAGTAGGACGCTCTTCATTTTACTGCCTGGAGTACTTTCCTTCTCAGATGCT
GCGTACCGGAAACAACTTTACCTTCAGCTACACTTTTGAGGACGTTCCTTTCCACAGCAGCTACGCTCAC
AGCCAGAGTCTGGACCGTCTCATGAATCCTCTCATCGACCAGTACCTGTATTACTTGAGCAGAACAAACA
CTCCAAGTGGAACCACCAC
