>Addgene plasmid #81070 | rAAV2-retro helper | addgene partial sequence | sequence record 158172 | pUC-4 5'-CAGTGAGCGAGGAAGCGGAAGAGCGCCCAA-3'
CCGCCTCTCCCCGCGCGTTGGCCGATTCATTAATGCAGAATTCCCATCATCAATAATATACCTTATTTTG
GATTGAAGCCAATATGATAATGAGGGGGTGGAGTTTGTGACGTGGCGCGGGGCGTGGGAACGGGGCGGGT
GACGTAGTAGCTCTAGAGGTCCTGTATTAGAGGTCACGTGAGTGTTTTGCGACATTTTGCGACACCATGT
GGTCACGCTGGGTATTTAAGCCCGAGTGAGCACGCAGGGTCTCCATTTTGAAGCGGGAGGTTTGAACGCG
CAGCCACCACGGCGGGGTTTTACGAGATTGTGATTAAGGTCCCCAGCGACCTTGACGAGCATCTGCCCGG
CATTTCTGACAGCTTTGTGAACTGGGTGGCCGAGAAGGAATGGGAGTTGCCGCCAGATTCTGACATGGAT
CTGAATCTGATTGAGCAGGCACCCCTGACCGTGGCCGAGAAGCTGCAGCGCGACTTTCTGACGGAATGGC
GCCGTGTGAGTAAGGCCCCGGAGGCCCTTTTCTTTGTGCAATTTGAGAAGGGAGAGAGCTACTTCCACAT
GCACGTGCTCGTGGAAACCACCGGGGTGAAATCCATGGTTTTGGGACGTTTCCTGAGTCAGATTCGCGAA
AAACTGATTCAGAGAATTTACCGCGGGATCGAGCCGACTTTGCCAAACTGGTTCGCGGTCACAAAGACCA
GAAATGGCGCCGGAGGCGGGAACAAGGTGGTGGATGAGTGCTACATCCCCAATTACTTGCTCCCCAAAAC
CCAGCCTGAGCTCCAGTGGGCGTGGACTAATATGGAACAGTATTTAAGCGCCTGTTTGAATCTCACGGAG
CGTAAACGGTTGGTGGCGCAGCATCTGACGCACGTGTCGCAGACGCAGGAGCAGAACAAAGAGAATCAGA
ATCCCAATTCTGATGCGCCGGTGATCAGATCAAAAACTTCAGCCAGG
