>Addgene plasmid #81070 | rAAV2-retro helper | addgene partial sequence | sequence record 158173 | pUC-3 5'-GCCATTCGCCATTCAGGCTGCGCAACTGTT-3'
GGCGATCGGTGCGGGCCTCTTCGCTATTACGCCAGCGATGCAGCTTCTCGGCCACGGTCAGGGGTGCCTG
CTCAATCAGATTCAGATCCATGTCAGAATCTGGCGGCAACTCCCATTCCTTCTCGGCCACCCAGTTCACA
AAGCTGTCAGAAATGCCGGGCAGATGCTCGTCAAGGTCGCTGGGGACCTTAATCACAATCTCGTAAAACC
CCGCCGTGGTGGCTGCGCGTTCAAACCTCCCGCTTCAAAATGGAGACCCTGCGTGCTCACTCGGGCTTAA
ATACCCAGCGTGACCACATGGTGTCGCAAAATGTCGCAAAACACTCACGTGACCTCTAATACAGGACCTC
TAGAGCATGGAAACTAGATAAGAAAGAAATACGCAGAGACCAAAGTTCAACTGAAACGAATTAAACGGTT
TATTGATTAACAAGCGGCCGCAATTACAGATTACGAGTCAGGTATCTGGTGCCAATGGGGCGAGGCTCTG
AATACACGCCATTAGTGTCCACAGTAAAGTCCACATTAATAGACTTGTTGTAGTTGGAAGTGTACTGAAT
TTCGGGATTCCAGCGTTTGCTGTTTTCCTTCTGCAGCTCCCACTCGATCTCCACGCTGACCTGTCCCGTG
GAGTACTGTGTGATGAAGGAAGCAAACTTTGCCGCACTGAAGGTGGTCGAAGGATTCGCAGGTACCGGGG
TGTTCTTGATGAGAATCTGGGGAGGAGGGTGTTTAAGTCCGAATCCACCCATGAGGGGAGAGGGGTGAAA
ATGTCCGTCCGTGTGTGGAATCTTTGCCCAGATGGGCCCCTGAAGGTACACATCTCTGTCCTGCCAGACC
ATGCCTGGAAGAACGCCTTGTGTGTTGACATCTGCGGTAGCTGCTTGCCTAGCAGTTTTTGTGTAGTCTT
GGTC
